>Addgene plasmid #84732 | pUB-sSypHer (RbcS-SypHer) | addgene full sequence | sequence record 180312 | Addgene NGS Result
ACCTAAGAGAAAAGAGCGTTTATTAGAATAATCGGATATTTAAAAGGGCGTGAAAAGGTTTATCCGTTCG
TCCATTTGTATGTGCATGCCAACCACAGGGTTCCCCTCGGGATCAAAGTACTTTAAAGTACTTTAAAGTA
CTTTAAAGTACTTTGATCCAACCCCTCCGCTGCTATAGTGCAGTCGGCTTCTGACGTTCAGTGCAGCCGT
CTTCTGAAAACGACATGTCGCACAAGTCCTAAGTTACGCGACAGGCTGCCGCCCTGCCCTTTTCCTGGCG
TTTTCTTGTCGCGTGTTTTAGTCGCATAAAGTAGAATACTTGCGACTAGAACCGGAGACATTACGCCATG
AACAAGAGCGCCGCCGCTGGCCTGCTGGGCTATGCCCGCGTCAGCACCGACGACCAGGACTTGACCAACC
AACGGGCCGAACTGCACGCGGCCGGCTGCACCAAGCTGTTTTCCGAGAAGATCACCGGCACCAGGCGCGA
CCGCCCGGAGCTGGCCAGGATGCTTGACCACCTACGCCCTGGCGACGTTGTGACAGTGACCAGGCTAGAC
CGCCTGGCCCGCAGCACCCGCGACCTACTGGACATTGCCGAGCGCATCCAGGAGGCCGGCGCGGGCCTGC
GTAGCCTGGCAGAGCCGTGGGCCGACACCACCACGCCGGCCGGCCGCATGGTGTTGACCGTGTTCGCCGG
CATTGCCGAGTTCGAGCGTTCCCTAATCATCGACCGCACCCGGAGCGGGCGCGAGGCCGCCAAGGCCCGA
GGCGTGAAGTTTGGCCCCCGCCCTACCCTCACCCCGGCACAGATCGCGCACGCCCGCGAGCTGATCGACC
AGGAAGGCCGCACCGTGAAAGAGGCGGCTGCACTGCTTGGCGTGCATCGCTCGACCCTGTACCGCGCACT
TGAGCGCAGCGAGGAAGTGACGCCCACCGAGGCCAGGCGGCGCGGTGCCTTCCGTGAGGACGCATTGACC
GAGGCCGACGCCCTGGCGGCCGCCGAGAATGAACGCCAAGAGGAACAAGCATGAAACCGCACCAGGACGG
CCAGGACGAACCGTTTTTCATTACCGAAGAGATCGAGGCGGAGATGATCGCGGCCGGGTACGTGTTCGAG
CCGCCCGCGCACGTCTCAACCGTGCGGCTGCATGAAATCCTGGCCGGTTTGTCTGATGCCAAGCTGGCGG
CCTGGCCGGCCAGCTTGGCCGCTGAAGAAACCGAGCGCCGCCGTCTAAAAAGGTGATGTGTATTTGAGTA
AAACAGCTTGCGTCATGCGGTCGCTGCGTATATGATGCGATGAGTAAATAAACAAATACGCAAGGGGAAC
GCATGAAGGTTATCGCTGTACTTAACCAGAAAGGCGGGTCAGGCAAGACGACCATCGCAACCCATCTAGC
CCGCGCCCTGCAACTCGCCGGGGCCGATGTTCTGTTAGTCGATTCCGATCCCCAGGGCAGTGCCCGCGAT
TGGGCGGCCGTGCGGGAAGATCAACCGCTAACCGTTGTCGGCATCGACCGCCCGACGATTGACCGCGACG
TGAAGGCCATCGGCCGGCGCGACTTCGTAGTGATCGACGGAGCGCCCCAGGCGGCGGACTTGGCTGTGTC
CGCGATCAAGGCAGCCGACTTCGTGCTGATTCCGGTGCAGCCAAGCCCTTACGACATATGGGCCACCGCC
GACCTGGTGGAGCTGGTTAAGCAGCGCATTGAGGTCACGGATGGAAGGCTACAAGCGGCCTTTGTCGTGT
CGCGGGCGATCAAAGGCACGCGCATCGGCGGTGAGGTTGCCGAGGCGCTGGCCGGGTACGAGCTGCCCAT
TCTTGAGTCCCGTATCACGCAGCGCGTGAGCTACCCAGGCACTGCCGCCGCCGGCACAACCGTTCTTGAA
TCAGAACCCGAGGGCGACGCTGCCCGCGAGGTCCAGGCGCTGGCCGCTGAAATTAAATCAAAACTCATTT
GAGTTAATGAGGTAAAGAGAAAATGAGCAAAAGCACAAACACGCTAAGTGCCGGCCGTCCGAGCGCACGC
AGCAGCAAGGCTGCAACGTTGGCCAGCCTGGCAGACACGCCAGCCATGAAGCGGGTCAACTTTCAGTTGC
CGGCGGAGGATCACACCAAGCTGAAGATGTACGCGGTACGCCAAGGCAAGACCATTACCGAGCTGCTATC
TGAATACATCGCGCAGCTACCAGAGTAAATGAGCAAATGAATAAATGAGTAGATGAATTTTAGCGGCTAA
AGGAGGCGGCATGGAAAATCAAGAACAACCAGGCACCGACGCCGTGGAATGCCCCATGTGTGGAGGAACG
GGCGGTTGGCCAGGCGTAAGCGGCTGGGTTGTCTGCCGGCCCTGCAATGGCACTGGAACCCCCAAGCCCG
AGGAATCGGCGTGAGCGGTCGCAAACCATCCGGCCCGGTACAAATCGGCGCGGCGCTGGGTGATGACCTG
GTGGAGAAGTTGAAGGCCGCGCAGGCCGCCCAGCGGCAACGCATCGAGGCAGAAGCACGCCCCGGTGAAT
CGTGGCAAGCGGCCGCTGATCGAATCCGCAAAGAATCCCGGCAACCGCCGGCAGCCGGTGCGCCGTCGAT
TAGGAAGCCGCCCAAGGGCGACGAGCAACCAGATTTTTTCGTTCCGATGCTCTATGACGTGGGCACCCGC
GATAGTCGCAGCATCATGGACGTGGCCGTTTTCCGTCTGTCGAAGCGTGACCGACGAGCTGGCGAGGTGA
TCCGCTACGAGCTTCCAGACGGGCACGTAGAGGTTTCCGCAGGGCCGGCCGGCATGGCCAGTGTGTGGGA
TTACGACCTGGTACTGATGGCGGTTTCCCATCTAACCGAATCCATGAACCGATACCGGGAAGGGAAGGGA
GACAAGCCCGGCCGCGTGTTCCGTCCACACGTTGCGGACGTACTCAAGTTCTGCCGGCGAGCCGATGGCG
GAAAGCAGAAAGACGACCTGGTAGAAACCTGCATTCGGTTAAACACCACGCACGTTGCCATGCAGCGTAC
GAAGAAGGCCAAGAACGGCCGCCTGGTGACGGTATCCGAGGGTGAAGCCTTGATTAGCCGCTACAAGATC
GTAAAGAGCGAAACCGGGCGGCCGGAGTACATCGAGATCGAGCTAGCTGATTGGATGTACCGCGAGATCA
CAGAAGGCAAGAACCCGGACGTGCTGACGGTTCACCCCGATTACTTTTTGATCGATCCCGGCATCGGCCG
TTTTCTCTACCGCCTGGCACGCCGCGCCGCAGGCAAGGCAGAAGCCAGATGGTTGTTCAAGACGATCTAC
GAACGCAGTGGCAGCGCCGGAGAGTTCAAGAAGTTCTGTTTCACCGTGCGCAAGCTGATCGGGTCAAATG
ACCTGCCGGAGTACGATTTGAAGGAGGAGGCGGGGCAGGCTGGCCCGATCCTAGTCATGCGCTACCGCAA
CCTGATCGAGGGCGAAGCATCCGCCGGTTCCTAATGTACGGAGCAGATGCTAGGGCAAATTGCCCTAGCA
GGGGAAAAAGGTCGAAAAGGTCTCTTTCCTGTGGATAGCACGTACATTGGGAACCCAAAGCCGTACATTG
GGAACCGGAACCCGTACATTGGGAACCCAAAGCCGTACATTGGGAACCGGTCACACATGTAAGTGACTGA
TATAAAAGAGAAAAAAGGCGATTTTTCCGCCTAAAACTCTTTAAAACTTATTAAAACTCTTAAAACCCGC
CTGGCCTGTGCATAACTGTCTGGCCAGCGCACAGCCGAAGAGCTGCAAAAAGCGCCTACCCTTCGGTCGC
TGCGCTCCCTACGCCCCGCCGCTTCGCGTCGGCCTATCGCGGCCGCTGGCCGCTCAAAAATGGCTGGCCT
ACGGCCAGGCAATCTACCAGGGCGCGGACAAGCCGCGCCGTCGCCACTCGACCGCCGGCGCCCACATCAA
GGCACCCTGCCTCGCGCGTTTCGGTGATGACGGTGAAAACCTCTGACACATGCAGCTCCCGGAGACGGTC
ACAGCTTGTCTGTAAGCGGATGCCGGGAGCAGACAAGCCCGTCAGGGCGCGTCAGCGGGTGTTGGCGGGT
GTCGGGGCGCAGCCATGACCCAGTCACGTAGCGATAGCGGAGTGTATACTGGCTTAACTATGCGGCATCA
GAGCAGATTGTACTGAGAGTGCACCATATGCGGTGTGAAATACCGCACAGATGCGTAAGGAGAAAATACC
GCATCAGGCGCTCTTCCGCTTCCTCGCTCACTGACTCGCTGCGCTCGGTCGTTCGGCTGCGGCGAGCGGT
ATCAGCTCACTCAAAGGCGGTAATACGGTTATCCACAGAATCAGGGGATAACGCAGGAAAGAACATGTGA
GCAAAAGGCCAGCAAAAGGCCAGGAACCGTAAAAAGGCCGCGTTGCTGGCGTTTTTCCATAGGCTCCGCC
CCCCTGACGAGCATCACAAAAATCGACGCTCAAGTCAGAGGTGGCGAAACCCGACAGGACTATAAAGATA
CCAGGCGTTTCCCCCTGGAAGCTCCCTCGTGCGCTCTCCTGTTCCGACCCTGCCGCTTACCGGATACCTG
TCCGCCTTTCTCCCTTCGGGAAGCGTGGCGCTTTCTCATAGCTCACGCTGTAGGTATCTCAGTTCGGTGT
AGGTCGTTCGCTCCAAGCTGGGCTGTGTGCACGAACCCCCCGTTCAGCCCGACCGCTGCGCCTTATCCGG
TAACTATCGTCTTGAGTCCAACCCGGTAAGACACGACTTATCGCCACTGGCAGCAGCCACTGGTAACAGG
ATTAGCAGAGCGAGGTATGTAGGCGGTGCTACAGAGTTCTTGAAGTGGTGGCCTAACTACGGCTACACTA
GAAGGACAGTATTTGGTATCTGCGCTCTGCTGAAGCCAGTTACCTTCGGAAAAAGAGTTGGTAGCTCTTG
ATCCGGCAAACAAACCACCGCTGGTAGCGGTGGTTTTTTTGTTTGCAAGCAGCAGATTACGCGCAGAAAA
AAAGGATCTCAAGAAGATCCTTTGATCTTTTCTACGGGGTCTGACGCTCAGTGGAACGAAAACTCACGTT
AAGGGATTTTGGTCATGCATGATATATCTCCCAATTTGTGTAGGGCTTATTATGCACGCTTAAAAATAAT
AAAAGCAGACTTGACCTGATAGTTTGGCTGTGAGCAATTATGTGCTTAGTGCATCTAACGCTTGAGTTAA
GCCGCGCCGCGAAGCGGCGTCGGCTTGAACGAATTTCTAGCTAGACATTATTTGCCGACTACCTTGGTGA
TCTCGCCTTTCACGTAGTGGACAAATTCTTCCAACTGATCTGCGCGCGAGGCCAAGCGATCTTCTTCTTG
TCCAAGATAAGCCTGTCTAGCTTCAAGTATGACGGGCTGATACTGGGCCGGCAGGCGCTCCATTGCCCAG
TCGGCAGCGACATCCTTCGGCGCGATTTTGCCGGTTACTGCGCTGTACCAAATGCGGGACAACGTAAGCA
CTACATTTCGCTCATCGCCAGCCCAGTCGGGCGGCGAGTTCCATAGCGTTAAGGTTTCATTTAGCGCCTC
AAATAGATCCTGTTCAGGAACCGGATCAAAGAGTTCCTCCGCCGCTGGACCTACCAAGGCAACGCTATGT
TCTCTTGCTTTTGTCAGCAAGATAGCCAGATCAATGTCGATCGTGGCTGGCTCGAAGATACCTGCAAGAA
TGTCATTGCGCTGCCATTCTCCAAATTGCAGTTCGCGCTTAGCTGGATAACGCCACGGAATGATGTCGTC
GTGCACAACAATGGTGACTTCTACAGCGCGGAGAATCTCGCTCTCTCCAGGGGAAGCCGAAGTTTCCAAA
AGGTCGTTGATCAAAGCTCGCCGCGTTGTTTCATCAAGCCTTACGGTCACCGTAACCAGCAAATCAATAT
CACTGTGTGGCTTCAGGCCGCCATCCACTGCGGAGCCGTACAAATGTACGGCCAGCAACGTCGGTTCGAG
ATGGCGCTCGATGACGCCAACTACCTCTGATAGTTGAGTCGATACTTCGGCGATCACCGCTTCCCCCATG
ATGTTTAACTTTGTTTTAGGGCGACTGCCCTGCTGCGTAACATCGTTGCTGCTCCATAACATCAAACATC
GACCCACGGCGTAACGCGCTTGCTGCTTGGATGCCCGAGGCATAGACTGTACCCCAAAAAAACAGTCATA
ACAAGCCATGAAAACCGCCACTGCGCCGTTACCACCGCTGCGTTCGGTCAAGGTTCTGGACCAGTTGCGT
GAGCGCATACGCTACTTGCATTACAGCTTACGAACCGAACAGGCTTATGTCCACTGGGTTCGTGCCCGAA
TTGATCACAGGCAGCAACGCTCTGTCATCGTTACAATCAACATGCTACCCTCCGCGAGATCATCCGTGTT
TCAAACCCGGCAGCTTAGTTGCCGTTCTTCCGAATAGCATCGGTAACATGAGCAAAGTCTGCCGCCTTAC
AACGGCTCTCCCGCTGACGCCGTCCCGGACTGATGGGCTGCCTGTATCGAGTGGTGATTTTGTGCCGAGC
TGCCGGTCGGGGAGCTGTTGGCTGGCTGGTGGCAGGATATATTGTGGTGTAAACAAATTGACGCTTAGAC
AACTTAATAACACATTGCGGACGTTTTTAATGTACTGAATTAACGCCGAATTGAATTATCAGCTTGCATG
CCGGTCGATCTAGTAACATAGATGACACCGCGCGCGATAATTTATCCTAGTTTGCGCGCTATATTTTGTT
TTCTATCGCGTATTAAATGTATAATTGCGGGACTCTAATCATAAAAACCCATCTCATAAATAACGTCATG
CATTACATGTTAATTATTACATGCTTAACGTAATTCAACAGAAATTATATGATAATCATCGCAAGACCGG
CAACAGGATTCAATCTTAAGAAACTTTATTGCCAAATGTTTGAACGATCTGCTTGACTCTAGGGGTCATC
AGATTTCGGTGACGGGCAGGACCGGACGGGGCGGCACCGGCAGGCTGAAGTCCAGCTGCCAGAAACCCAC
GTCATGCCAGTTCCCGTGCTTGAAGCCGGCCGCCCGCAGCATGCCGCGGGGGGCATATCCGAGCGCCTCG
TGCATGCGCACGCTCGGGTCGTTGGGCAGCCCGATGACAGCGACCACGCTCTTGAAGCCCTGTGCCTCCA
GGGACTTCAGCAGGTGGGTGTAGAGCGTGGAGCCCAGTCCCGTCCGCTGGTGGCGGGGGGAGACGTACAC
GGTCGACTCGGCCGTCCAGTCGTAGGCGTTGCGTGCCTTCCAGGGACCCGCGTAGGCGATGCCGGCGACC
TCGCCGTCCACCTCGGCGACGAGCCAGGGATAGCGCTCCCGCAGACGGACGAGGTCGTCCGTCCACTCCT
GCGGTTCCTGCGGCTCGGTACGGAAGTTGACCGTGCTTGTCTCGATGTAGTGGTTGACGATGGTGCAGAC
CGCCGGCATGTCCGCCTCGGTGGCACGGCGGATGTCGGCCGGGCGTCGTTCTGGGCTCATGGTAGATCCC
CTCGATCGAGTTGAGAGTGAATATGAGACTCTAATTGGATACCGAGGGGAATTTATGGAACGTCAGTGGA
GCATTTTTGACAAGAAATATTTGCTAGCTGATAGTGACCTTAGGCGACTTTTGAACGCGCAATAATGGTT
TCTGACGTATGTGCTTAGCTCATTAAACTCCAGAAACCCGCGGCTCAGTGGCTCCTTCAACGTTGCGGTT
CTGTCAGTTCCAAACGTAAAACGGCTTGTCCCGCGTCATCGGCGGGGGTCATAACGTGACTCCCTTAATT
CTCCGCTCATGATCGATAATTCGCGGTACCCGGGGATCCTCTAGAGGGCCCGACGTCGCATGCCTGCAGG
TCACTGGATTTTGGTTTTAGGAATTAGAAATTTTATTGATAGAAGTATTTTACAAATACAAATACATACT
AAGGGTTTCTTATATGCTCAACACATGAGCGAAACCCTATAAGAACCCTAATTCCCTTATCTGGGAACTA
CTCACACATTATTCTGGAGAAAAATAGAGAGAGATAGATTTGTAGAGAGAGACTGGTGATTTTTGCGGAC
TCTAGCATGGCCGCTTATAAACTAGTTGGATATCTCGAGTCGACACGCGTAGATCTCCGCGGACGTCCCA
TCACCACTTTGTACAAGAAAGCTGGGTCGGCGCGCCCACCCTTTCACACTGCTTGCTTCAAAACCTTATC
AAAGTGACCATCCATCCTGGCTCTTATAGCCTCTGCTAACTGTTCATACCTTGATCTCAATGGTGAACCT
GGCCTGTAGACCAATCCAATGGTCCTTCTTGGCTCTGGTTTAATGCATGGAAGATAAACTACACCATCCC
TCTTCCTCTCTGGTGGCACGGCAAGTGCTGGTAACAAAGTTATTCCACTTCCTGCGGCTACCATGTTCCT
CAAGGTTTCTAGTGATGTAGCCCTGAAGTGAGTATCCTCGTCAGCACCGGCTTCGAAGCAAAATCCGGTT
CCGTTGTACTCTAGCTTGTGTCCAAGAATATTTCCGTCCTCTTTAAATCCGATACCTTTAAGCTCTATTC
TATTCACCAAAGTATCTCCCTCAAACTTCACTTCTGCCCTAGTTTTATAATTACCGTCGTCTTTGAAGAA
TATAGTCCTCTCTTGCACATATCCCTCAGGCATAGCACTCTTGAAGAAGTCATGTTGCTTCATATGGTCA
GGATATCTTGCGAAGCACTTTAAACCGTAACCTAAGGTTGTTACTAATGTTGGCCATGGGACAGGAAGTT
TTCCAGTTGTACAGATTAATTTCAATGTTAGTTTTCCGTAGGTTGCGTCACCCTCACCTTCTCCGGAGAC
TGAAAATTTGTGACCGTTCACGTCACCATCAAGTTCTACTAATATTGGGACAACTCCTGTGAACAACTCT
TCTCCCTTGGAACCTGTACCTCCACTACCTCCGTCTACATTGTATAGCTCATCCATACCAAGAGTAATAC
CGGCAGCGGTTACGAACTCAAGCAACACCATGTGATCCCTTTTCTCATTTGGGTCTTTGGATAGGACAGA
CTGAAAAGATAGGTAGTGGTTATCTGGAAGTAAAACAGGTCCGTCACCGATTGGGGTGTTCTGTTGATAA
TGGTCTGCTAGTTGTACGGAACCATCTTCCACGTTATGTCTAATTTTGAAGTTGGCCTTTATACCATTCT
TCTGTTTGTCGGCCATGATATAGACGTTATCTGAATTGTAACCGGCGGACATAGCTTGATCCCTCAAGGA
GTGTCCATCCTCAAGCATTAGAAGTTTCTCACCGGCCAAATCTGCCATTGGAACGCATTCTCTATTGGCC
CATGGGTGATCTTCATAGATTGCTAAAAGCATAGGTTCATCGAAAAGAGGCACTTCTATGAATGCCTCGG
ATTCCTTTACCAAAGCTAGTATGACACAATCAAGTTTACCACTATCTAACTGGGCCAATAGTTGATGAGT
CTGTGCCTCGTGAAGGTACATTTCAAGTTTAGGGAAAGTTTGGTGTAGCATTGGGATAATGTGAGGAAGT
AAGTAAGGTCCAACTGTTGGGATTAGACCGATATGCAATGGTCCTGACATAGTCTCACCCTGTTGAGAAG
CCATTTCAAGCTTTTCGGAATCGGTAAGGTCAGGAAGGTAAGAGAGAGTCTCAAACTTCTTCTTTCCAAT
CGGAGGCCACACCTGCATGCAGTTAACTCTTCCGCCGTTGCTTGTGATGGAAGTAATGTCGTTGTTAGCC
TTGCGGGTGGCTGGGAAGGCAGCGGAGGACTTAAGTCCGTTGAAAGGAGCGACCATAGTGGCCTGAGCCG
GAGAGGCAACCATAGTAGCGGAAGAGAGCATAGAGGAAGCCATGGTGAAGGGGGCGGCCGCGGAGCCTGC
TTTTTTGTACAAACTTGTGATGGGCCCTCTAGAGGATCCCGCACTCGAGTGTTAATCAGAAAAACTCAGA
TTAATCTACAAATTCGATCGCACAAACTAGAAACTAACACCAGATCTAGATAGAAATCACAAATCGAAGA
GTAATTATTCGACAAAACTCAAATTATTTGAACAAATCGGATGATATCTATGAAACCCTAATCGAGAATT
AAGATGATATCTAACGATCAAACCCAGAAAATCGTCTTCGATCTAAGATTAACAGAATCTAAACCAAAGA
ACATATACGAAATTGGGATCGAACGAAAACAAAATCGAAGATTTTGAGAGAATAAGGAACACAGAAATTT
ACCTTGATCACGGTAGAGAGAATTGAGAGAAAGTTTTTAAGATTTTGAGAAATTGAAATCTGAATTGTGA
AGAAGAAGAGCTCTTTGGGTATTGTTTTATAGAAGAAGAAGAAGAAAAGACGAGGACGACTAGGTCACGA
GAAAGCTAAGGCGGTGAAGCAATAGCTAATAATAAAATGACACGTGTATTGAGCGTTGTTTACACGCAAA
GTTGTTTTTGGCTAATTGCCTTATTTTTAGGTTGAGGAAAAGTATTTGTGCTTTGAGTTGATAAACACGA
CTCGTGTGTGCCGGCTGCAACCACTTTGACGCCGTTTATTACTGACTCGTCGGGTACCGAGCTCGAATTC
GTAATCATGTCATAGCTGTTTCCTGTGTGAAATTGTTATCCGCTCACAATTCCACACAACATACGAGCCG
GAAGCATAAAGTGTAAAGCCTGGGGTGCCTAATGAGTGAGCTAACTCACATTAATTGCGTTGCGCTCACT
GCCCGCTTTCCAGTCGGGAAACCTGTCGTGCCAGCTGCATTAATGAATCGGCCAACGCGCGGGGAGAGGC
GGTTTGCGTATTGGCTAGAGCAGCTTGAGCTTGGATCAGATTGTCGTTTCCCGCCTTCAGTTTAAACTAT
CAGTGTTTGACAGGATATATTGGCGGGTAA
Features (pLannotate 1.2.2; 26 found; start..end, strand, type, name):
    372..773     +  CDS            Y4CG_SINFN (fragment): Protein inferred from homology: Swiss-Prot protein existence level 3. From Sinorhizobium fredii (strain NBRC 101917 / NGR234).
   1333..1962    +  CDS            pVS1 StaA: stability protein from the Pseudomonas plasmid pVS1 (Heeb et al., 2000)
   2391..3464    +  CDS            pVS1 RepA: replication protein from the Pseudomonas plasmid pVS1 (Heeb et al., 2000)
   3530..3724    +  rep_origin     pVS1 oriV: origin of replication for the Pseudomonas plasmid pVS1 (Heeb et al., 2000)
   3927..3966    +  CDS            rop (fragment): Rop protein, which maintains plasmids at low copy number; rop
   4068..4208    +  misc_feature   bom: basis of mobility region from pBR322
   4394..4982    -  rep_origin     ori: high-copy-number ColE1/pMB1/pBR322/pUC origin of replication
   5228..6015    -  CDS            SmR (fragment): aminoglycoside adenylyltransferase (Murphy, 1985); aadA; confers resistance to spectinomycin and streptomycin
   6026..6082    -  CDS            GmR (fragment): gentamycin acetyltransferase; aacC1; confers resistance to gentamycin
   6258..6281    -  promoter       Pc promoter (fragment): intI1 (promoter lies within the coding sequence); class 1 integron promoter
   6540..6564    +  misc_feature   LB T-DNA repeat: left border repeat from nopaline C58 T-DNA
   6657..6909    -  terminator     NOS terminator: nopaline synthase terminator and poly(A) signal
   6932..7480    -  CDS            bar: PAT_STRHY - Experimental evidence at protein level: Swiss-Prot protein existence level 1. Inactivates phosphinothricin (PPT) by transfer of an acetyl group from acetyl CoA. Can also acetylate demethylphosphinothricin but not PTT or glutamate. This enzyme is an effector of phosphinothricin tripeptide (PTT or bialaphos) resistance. From Streptomyces hygroscopicus. Introduced by genetic manipulation and expressed in glufosinate-tolerant maize by Dekalb Genetics.
   7522..7701    -  promoter       NOS promoter: nopaline synthase promoter
   7794..7816    +  misc_feature   MCS (fragment): pUC18/19 multiple cloning site
   7843..8002    -  polyA_signal   CaMV poly(A) signal (fragment): cauliflower mosaic virus polyadenylation signal
   8123..8147    +  protein_bind   attB2: mutant version of attB; recombination site for the Gateway® BP reaction BP Clonase™
   8473..9201    -  CDS            cEGFP: cEGFP is a basic (constitutively fluorescent) green fluorescent protein published in 2008, derived from Aequorea victoria.
   9604..9843    -  CDS            RBCS-1A (fragment): RBS1A_ARATH - Also known as ATS1A. Experimental evidence at protein level: Swiss-Prot protein existence level 1. RuBisCO catalyzes two reactions: the carboxylation of D- ribulose 1,5-bisphosphate, the primary event in carbon dioxide fixation, as well as the oxidative fragmentation of the pentose substrate. Both reactions occur simultaneously and in competition at the same active site. Although the small subunit is not catalytic it is essential for maximal activity. From Arabidopsis thaliana (Mouse-ear cress).
   9864..9888    -  protein_bind   attB1: mutant version of attB; recombination site for the Gateway® BP reaction BP Clonase™
  10551..10570   -  misc_feature   MCS (fragment): pUC18/19 multiple cloning site
  10601..10623   -  protein_bind   lac operator (fragment): The lac repressor binds to the lac operator to inhibit transcription in E. coli. This inhibition can be relieved by adding lactose or isopropyl-β-D-thiogalactopyranoside (IPTG). lac repressor encoded by lacI
  10627..10657   -  promoter       lac promoter: promoter for the E. coli lac operon
  10672..10693   -  protein_bind   CAP binding site: CAP binding activates transcription in the presence of cAMP. E. coli catabolite activator protein
  10706..10794   -  CDS            lacI (fragment): lac repressor; lacI; The lac repressor binds to the lac operator to inhibit transcription in E. coli. This inhibition can be relieved by adding lactose or isopropyl-β-D-thiogalactopyranoside (IPTG).
  10858..2       +  misc_feature   RB T-DNA repeat (across the origin): right border repeat from nopaline C58 T-DNA
