[The description below was written by a language model from this plasmid's Addgene catalogue record and pLannotate feature annotations shown in this document.]
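Description:
pUB-sSypHer (RbcS-SypHer) is a plant expression construct built by Gateway recombination into the binary vector pUB-DEST. The backbone carries two replication systems. A ColE1/pMB1-type origin with the pBR322 bom region supports propagation in E. coli. The pVS1 oriV, RepA and StaA functions are the elements usually relied on for stable maintenance in Agrobacterium. Bacterial selection is by spectinomycin through an aadA (SmR) gene. Nopaline-type left and right border repeats define the T-DNA. Next to the left border sits a bar (phosphinothricin acetyltransferase) gene flanked by the NOS promoter and terminator, which provides Basta/glufosinate selection of transformed plants.

The payload lies between attB1 and attB2 on the reverse strand and is terminated by a CaMV poly(A) signal. The catalogue names the Arabidopsis ubiquitin-10 promoter (pUBQ10) as the driver. The feature table does not annotate it, although an unannotated stretch upstream of attB1 is where it would be expected. The insert, sSypHer, begins with a fragment of the Arabidopsis RuBisCO small subunit RBCS-1A, which supplies an N-terminal transit peptide. This is fused to SypHer, a genetically encoded fluorescent pH sensor. The annotation software recognises only its GFP-family core, labelled as cEGFP, and leaves the flanking sensor sequence unannotated. The targeting sequence directs the sensor to the chloroplast stroma (written "stoma" in the record), allowing pH reporting in that compartment of living plant cells. The associated publication concerns chloroplast-to-nucleus H2O2 signalling under high light. The sequenced record (10,880 nt) is slightly longer than the listed total size of 10,647 bp.
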