Addgene plasmid #84732: pUB-sSypHer (RbcS-SypHer)
Purpose: Expresses SypHer in plant cells-biosensor for pH targeted to chloroplasts stoma
Depositing lab: Philip Mullineaux. Depositing organization: University of Essex. Publication: Photosynthesis-dependent H2O2 transfer from chloroplasts to nuclei provides a high-light signalling mechanism. Exposito-Rodriguez M, Laissue PP, Yvon-Durocher G, Smirnoff N, Mullineaux PM. Nat Commun. 2017 Jun 29;8(1):49. doi: 10.1038/s41467-017-00074-w. PubMed 28663550.
Backbone
  Vector backbone: pUB-DEST
  Backbone manufacturer: Grefen et al. The Plant Journal (2010) 64, 355–365
  Backbone size w/o insert (bp): 9210
  Total vector size (bp): 10647
  Vector type: Plant Expression
  Selectable markers: Basta
Growth in bacteria
  Bacterial resistance: Spectinomycin, 50 μg/mL
  Growth temperature: 37°C
  Growth strain: DH5alpha
  Copy number: Unknown
Gene/Insert
  Gene/Insert name: sSypHer
  Insert size (bp): 1680
  Promoter: ubiqutin- 10 gene promoter (pUBQ10) of Arabidopsis
  Tag / fusion protein: RbcS targeting sequence (N terminal on insert)
  Cloning method: Gateway Cloning
  Sequencing primers: 5′ CGATTTTCTGGGTTTGATCGTT; 3′ AGGTCACTGGATTTTGGTTTTAG
Terms and licenses: Academic/Nonprofit Terms; Industry Terms: Not Available to Industry
How to cite: pUB-sSypHer (RbcS-SypHer) was a gift from Philip Mullineaux (Addgene plasmid # 84732 ; http://n2t.net/addgene:84732 ; RRID:Addgene_84732)
